>Addgene plasmid #53513 | pUAST tdTomato mouse Rab35 DN | addgene partial sequence | sequence record 86704 | tdTomato-Fwd 5'-ctgttcctgtacggcatgg-3'
CGAGCTCAGCTTCGAATTCTGCAGTCGACGGTACCGCGGGCCCGGGATCATCAACAAGTTTGTACAAAAA
AGCAGGCTTAATGGCCCGGGACTACGACCACCTCTTCAAGCTGCTCATCATCGGCGACAGCGGTGTGGGC
AAGAATAGCTTGCTGTTACGATTCGCAGACAACACCTTCTCAGGCAGCTACATCACCACAATCGGAGTGG
ATTTCAAGATTCGGACTGTGGAGATCAACGGGGAGAAGGTGAAGCTGCAGATCTGGGACACGGCAGGGCA
GGAGCGCTTCCGCACCATCACCTCTACGTATTATCGGGGGACCCATGGGGTCATTGTGGTTTACGACGTC
ACTAGTGCCGAGTCCTTTGTCAACGTCAAGCGATGGCTTCATGAAATCAACCAGAACTGTGACGATGTGT
GCCGAATATTAGTGGGCAATAAGAATGATGACCCTGAGCGGAAGGTGGTAGAGACAGAAGATGCCTACAA
ATTTGCCGGGCAGATGGGGATCCAGCTCTTTGAGACCAGTGCCAAGGAGAACGTCAATGTGGAAGAGATG
TTCAACTGTATCACAGAGCTGGTTCTGCGAGCAAAGAAAGACAACTTGGCGAAACAGCAGCAGCAACAAC
AGAACGATGTGGTGAAGCTCACCAAAAACAGTAAACGAAAGAAACGCTGCTGCTAAAACCCAGCTTTCTT
GTACAAAGTGGTTGATGATCCTCTAGAGGATCTTTGTGAAGGAACCTTACTTCTGTGGTGTGACATAATT
GGACAAACTACCTACAGAGATTTAAAGCTCTAAGGTAAATATAAAATTTTTAAGTGTATAATGTGTTAAA
CTACTGATTCTAATTGTTTGTGTATTTTAGATTCCAACCTATGG
