[The description below was written by a language model from this plasmid's Addgene catalogue record.]
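Description:
pUAST tdTomato mouse Rab35 DN is an insect expression plasmid built on the pUAST backbone, the standard Drosophila vector for GAL4/UAS-controlled transgene expression. The record lists the promoter as GAL4, which in this context means a GAL4-responsive promoter: the insert is transcribed only in cells that also supply the yeast GAL4 transcription factor, so expression can be restricted to chosen tissues or cell populations by pairing the construct with a suitable GAL4 driver. The plasmid is propagated in E. coli under ampicillin selection. Its copy number is recorded as unknown, and no feature table is provided, so the origin of replication and any fly transformation marker or transposon elements are not documented here. A 3′ sequencing primer that anneals in an SV40 polyadenylation region suggests that the transcript is terminated by an SV40 polyA signal.

The payload is mouse Rab35, a small Rab-family GTPase, carrying the S22N substitution. The "DN" in the name marks this as a dominant-negative form; mutations at this conserved nucleotide-binding position in small GTPases typically favour the inactive, GDP-bound state and interfere with the endogenous protein's signalling. The coding sequence was introduced by Gateway recombination and is fused at its N-terminus to tdTomato, a bright red tandem-dimer fluorescent protein encoded on the backbone, so that expressing cells and the subcellular distribution of the fusion can be followed by fluorescence. The associated publication concerns Rab35's control of actin bundling through recruitment of fascin as an effector. This fits use of the construct to inhibit Rab35 function in insect cells or tissues and to compare the resulting phenotypes with those of other Rab35 variants.
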