Addgene plasmid #53513: pUAST tdTomato mouse Rab35 DN
Depositing lab: Matthew Scott. Depositing organization: Stanford University. Publication: Rab35 controls actin bundling by recruiting fascin as an effector protein. Zhang J, Fonovic M, Suyama K, Bogyo M, Scott MP. Science. 2009 Sep 4;325(5945):1250-4. doi: 10.1126/science.1174921. PubMed 19729655.
Backbone
  Vector backbone: pUAST
  Vector type: Insect Expression
Growth in bacteria
  Bacterial resistance: Ampicillin, 100 μg/mL
  Growth temperature: 37°C
  Growth strain: DH5alpha
  Copy number: Unknown
Gene/Insert
  Gene/Insert name: Rab35
  Species: M. musculus (mouse)
  Mutation: S22N
  Entrez Gene: Rab35 (a.k.a. 9530019H02Rik, AU040256, H-ray, RAB1C, RAY)
  Promoter: GAL4
  Tag / fusion protein: tdtomato (N terminal on backbone)
  Cloning method: Gateway Cloning
  Sequencing primers: 5′ tdTomato-Fwd; 3′ SV40pA-R
Terms and licenses: Academic/Nonprofit Terms; Industry Terms: Not Available to Industry
How to cite: pUAST tdTomato mouse Rab35 DN was a gift from Matthew Scott (Addgene plasmid # 53513 ; http://n2t.net/addgene:53513 ; RRID:Addgene_53513)
